>Addgene plasmid #60991 | pMTB-Multibow-mfR | addgene partial sequence | sequence record 100853 | Multibow-fwd 5'-gccaccacctgttcctgtag-3'
ATACTTTATACGAAGTTATTGATCAATTCACAGCCACCATGCTGTGCTGCATCAGAAGAACTAAACCGGT
TGAGAAGAATGAAGAGGCCGATCAGGAGCTGCAGTCGACGGTACCGCGGGCCCGGGATCCACCGGTCGCC
ACCATGGGAGCGCCAGCTGGAGGTGCAGGTGCAGCAATGGTGTCTGAGCTGATTAAGGAGAACATGCACA
TGAAGCTGTACATGGAGGGCACCGTGAACAACCACCACTTCAAGTGCACATCCGAGGGCGAAGGCAAGCC
CTACGAGGGCACCCAGACCATGAGAATCAAGGCCGTCGAGGGCGGCCCTCTCCCCTTCGCCTTCGACATC
CTGGCTACCAGCTTCATGTACGGCAGCAAAACCTTCATCAACCACACCCAGGGCATCCCCGACTTCTTTA
AGCAGTCCTTCCCTGAGGGCTTCACATGGGAGAGAGTCACCACATACGAAGACGGGGGCGTGCTGACCGC
TACCCAGGACACCAGCCTCCAGGACGGCTGCCTCATCTACAACGTCAAGATCAGAGGGGTGAACTTCCCA
TCCAACGGCCCTGTGATGCAGAAGAAAACACTCGGCTGGGAGGCCTCCACCGAGACCCTGTACCCCGCTG
ACGGCGGCCTGGAAGGCAGA
