>Addgene plasmid #60991 | pMTB-Multibow-mfR | addgene partial sequence | sequence record 102716 | pMTBF2 5'-tttagggagtggtcctggtg-3'
TGTTCCTTTTTACTGAGCCCTACGACTCTGGCTGAGTGCCACACCGCCGGCAGCCGCAAAGCGGCTCAAA
CCATTGCCTTTTATGGTAATAATGAGAGAATGCAGAGGGACTTCCTTTGTCTGGCATATCTGAGGCGCGC
GCTGTCACTAGCGCCCACCAGCGGTCAGACTGTAGAATGCAGAGCAAAACAGGAAGTTGACTCCAGATGG
TCACATGCTTGCTGAAACNCCTCTCCCTGGCAGCAGTGCAATTCTAACAGTTTCCCTTTCTTTTACAGTT
CGCCATCCTAGGCCTATTTAGGTGACACTATAGAAGAGTACAAGCTACTTGTTCTTTTTGCAGGATCCGC
CACCATGACTAGCTCGAGATAACTTCGTATAGTATACCTTATACGAAGTTATCGAGCTCATAACTTCGTA
TAGGATACTTTATACGAAGTTATAACTCGAGATAACTTCGTATAGCATACATTATACGAAGTTATACCGG
CAGATCTCGCCACCATGGTGAGTGTGATTAAACCAGAGATGAAGATGAA
