[The description below was written by a language model from this plasmid's Addgene catalogue record.]
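Description:
pMTB-Multibow-mfR is a zebrafish transgenesis plasmid built on the pMTB backbone and is one member of the Multibow set of constructs used for multicolour cell labelling and lineage tracing. It is propagated in E. coli under ampicillin selection and is recorded as low copy; the record does not name the bacterial origin of replication. The pMTB backbone carries tol2 transposon sites, which allow the cassette between them to be integrated into the zebrafish genome by Tol2 transposase after the DNA is delivered by injection.

The payload is a synthetic mKate2 coding sequence, a far-red fluorescent protein, fused at its N terminus to a membrane-targeting tag so that the signal outlines cell membranes. Expression is driven by the Bactin2 (beta-actin 2) promoter, commonly used for broad expression in zebrafish. The cassette is arranged with repeated loxP recombination sites so that the fluorescent protein gene is initially silent. When Cre recombinase acts, each copy settles permanently into either an ON or an OFF state. The exact layout of the loxP sites is not given in the record. When several Multibow constructs with different colours and subcellular localisations are combined, these independent binary outcomes give each cell a heritable "digital" spectral barcode for tracing its descendants.

The depositor notes that the repetitive loxP sites make the plasmid prone to recombination in bacteria, which leads to instability, low yields in larger-scale preparations and sometimes poor-quality sequencing reads. The variable region is best verified with a dedicated primer at its end, since the SP6 primer may not read far enough to reach it.
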