Addgene plasmid #60991: pMTB-Multibow-mfR
Purpose: Part of Multibow set of constructs--each FP gene is initially not expressed and then adopts a permanent ON or OFF status upon Cre-mediated recombination. Encodes membrane bound mKate2.
Depositing lab: Sean Megason. Depositing organization: Harvard Medical School. Publication: Multibow: digital spectral barcodes for cell tracing. Xiong F, Obholzer ND, Noche RR, Megason SG. PLoS One. 2015 May 26;10(5):e0127822. doi: 10.1371/journal.pone.0127822. eCollection 2015. PONE-D-14-56414 PubMed 26010570.
Backbone
  Vector backbone: pMTB
  Vector type: Zebrafish
Growth in bacteria
  Bacterial resistance: Ampicillin, 100 μg/mL
  Growth temperature: 37°C
  Growth strain: Stbl3
  Copy number: Low Copy
Gene/Insert
  Gene/Insert name: mKate2
  Species: Synthetic
  Promoter: Bactin2
  Tag / fusion protein: membrane tag (N terminal on insert)
  Cloning method: Gibson Cloning
  Sequencing primers: 5′ SP6; 3′ CAGCAGGACCATTTATCATGCTGCTGC
Terms and licenses: Academic/Nonprofit Terms; Industry Terms: Not Available to Industry
Depositor comments: Multibow constructs contain repetitive loxP sites that make these constructs prone to recombination. The constructs display a few issues with bacterial stability and sequencing that need to be considered when amplifying, storing and using them. First, in our hands Multibow constructs have displayed instability in E.coli cultures and had low yield in Maxi/Midi-preps. Mini-prep is recommended to harvest Multibow constructs. For transformation, we have had success with 5-alpha F'Iq cells (NEB). Second, the sequencing of Multibow constructs may run into problems of low quality/inaccurate reads. A problematic trace file does not necessarily mean the construct is wrong or the sample has mixed sequences. Third, before using the constructs harvested from mini-prep for injections, we recommend a further purification step using DNA purification kits such as MinElute PCR purification kit (Qiagen). All Multibow constructs share a backbone of pMTB vector (AMP resistance) containing the tol2 sites for transgenic insertion and the loxP recombination sites. To validate the variable region, we recommend sequencing with this specific primer: 5'-CAGCAGGACCATTTATCATGCTGCTGC-3', which recognizes the end of the variable region. The Sp6 primer may not provide enough reading length to reach the variable region.
How to cite: pMTB-Multibow-mfR was a gift from Sean Megason (Addgene plasmid # 60991 ; http://n2t.net/addgene:60991 ; RRID:Addgene_60991)
